Addgene plasmid #35645: pAAVscCBPIGpluc
Purpose: (Empty Backbone)
Depositing lab: Phillip Zamore. Depositing organization: University of Massachusetts, Worcester. Publication: Long-term, efficient inhibition of microRNA function in mice using rAAV vectors. Xie J, Ameres SL, Friedline R, Hung JH, Zhang Y, Xie Q, Zhong L, Su Q, He R, Li M, Li H, Mu X, Zhang H, Broderick JA, Kim JK, Weng Z, Flotte TR, Zamore PD, Gao G. Nat Methods. 2012 Mar 4;9(4):403-9. doi: 10.1038/nmeth.1903. PubMed 22388288.
Backbone
  Vector backbone: pAAVscCBPIGpluc
  Backbone size (bp): 4734
  Modifications to backbone: 7 bulged let-7 target sites was cloned after Gluc gene
  Vector type: AAV
  Promoter: CB
Growth in bacteria
  Bacterial resistance: Ampicillin, 100 μg/mL
  Growth temperature: 37°C
  Growth strain: NEB Stable
  Copy number: High Copy
Terms and licenses: Academic/Nonprofit Terms; Industry Terms: Not Available to Industry
How to cite: pAAVscCBPIGpluc was a gift from Phillip Zamore (Addgene plasmid # 35645 ; http://n2t.net/addgene:35645 ; RRID:Addgene_35645)
