[The description below was written by a language model from this plasmid's Addgene catalogue record and pLannotate feature annotations shown in this document.]
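Description:
pAAVscCBPIGpluc is a 4,734 bp AAV transfer plasmid catalogued as an empty backbone. The "sc" in its name suggests a self-complementary AAV genome design, although the record does not state this explicitly. It is maintained in E. coli as a high-copy plasmid through a ColE1/pUC-type origin and selected with ampicillin via the β-lactamase gene. An f1 phage origin and remnants of a lac cassette (lacZα and lacI fragments, CAP site, lac promoter and operator) remain from the cloning-vector backbone. The recombination-reducing growth strain listed is typical for plasmids carrying repeat-prone ITRs.

Two AAV2 inverted terminal repeat fragments, one spanning the plasmid origin, flank the expression cassette and define the segment that would be replicated and packaged into recombinant AAV particles when rep, cap and helper functions are supplied in trans. Between them, the CB promoter (CMV immediate-early enhancer fused to the chicken β-actin promoter) drives transcription through a modified SV40 intron, which promotes splicing and expression. This is followed by a human codon-optimized secreted Gaussia luciferase coding sequence and a bovine growth hormone polyadenylation signal. Because the luciferase is secreted, expression can in principle be followed by sampling culture medium or blood.

The catalogue notes that seven bulged let-7 target sites were cloned after the Gluc gene. However, the annotated gap between the luciferase coding sequence and the poly(A) signal is very short and no such sites appear in the feature table, so the sequence may represent the parental vector without them. The associated publication concerns long-term inhibition of microRNA function in mice using rAAV vectors, which is consistent with use as a reporter backbone for microRNA target sites or inhibitor cassettes.
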