Features (pLannotate 1.2.2; 18 found; start..end, strand, type, name):
    149..165     +  enhancer       CMV enhancer (fragment): human cytomegalovirus immediate early enhancer
    171..449     +  enhancer       CMV enhancer (fragment): human cytomegalovirus immediate early enhancer
    456..725     +  promoter       chicken β-actin promoter: No description available
    739..755     +  misc_feature   MCS (fragment): pBluescript multiple cloning site
    797..893     +  intron         SV40 intron: modified SV40 intron with splice donor and acceptor sites
    974..1530    +  CDS            hGLuc (fragment): secreted Gaussia luciferase human codon-optimized
   1553..1664    +  polyA_signal   bGH poly(A) signal: bovine growth hormone polyadenylation signal
   1784..1914    +  repeat_region  AAV2 ITR (fragment): inverted terminal repeat of adeno-associated virus serotype 2 inverted
   1928..2085    +  CDS            lacZα (fragment): LacZα fragment of β-galactosidase; lacZ fragment
   2090..2518    +  rep_origin     f1 ori (sequence partly withheld): f1 bacteriophage origin of replication; arrow indicates direction of (+) strand synthesis
   2571..2675    +  promoter       AmpR promoter: bla
   2676..3536    +  CDS            AmpR: β-lactamase; bla; confers resistance to ampicillin, carbenicillin, and related antibiotics
   3707..4295    +  rep_origin     ori: high-copy-number ColE1/pMB1/pBR322/pUC origin of replication
   4478..4570    +  CDS            lacI (fragment): lac repressor; lacI; The lac repressor binds to the lac operator to inhibit transcription in E. coli. This inhibition can be relieved by adding lactose or isopropyl-β-D-thiogalactopyranoside (IPTG).
   4583..4604    +  protein_bind   CAP binding site: CAP binding activates transcription in the presence of cAMP. E. coli catabolite activator protein
   4619..4649    +  promoter       lac promoter: promoter for the E. coli lac operon
   4657..4673    +  protein_bind   lac operator: The lac repressor binds to the lac operator to inhibit transcription in E. coli. This inhibition can be relieved by adding lactose or isopropyl-β-D-thiogalactopyranoside (IPTG). lac repressor encoded by lacI
   4734..105     -  repeat_region  AAV2 ITR (fragment) (across the origin): inverted terminal repeat of adeno-associated virus serotype 2 inverted
>Addgene plasmid #35645 | pAAVscCBPIGpluc | depositor full sequence | sequence record 43848 | pAAVscCBPIGpluc sequence 4734 bps
CTGCGCGCTCGCTCGCTCACTGAGGCCGCCCGGGCAAAGCCCGGGCGTCGGGCGACCTTTGGTCGCCCGG
CCTCAGTGAGCGAGCGAGCGCGCAGAGAGGGAGTGTAGCCATGCTCTAGGAAGATCAATTCGGTACAATT
CACGCGTCGACATTGATTATTGACTCTGGTCGTTACATAACTTACGGTAAATGGCCCGCCTGGCTGACCG
CCCAACGACCCCGCCCATTGACGTCAATAATGACGTATGTTCCCATAGTAACGCCAATAGGGACTTTCCA
TTGACGTCAATGGGTGGAGTATTTACGGTAAACTGCCCACTTGGCAGTACATCAAGTGTATCATATGCCA
AGTACGCCCCCTATTGACGTCAATGACGGTAAATGGCCCGCCTGGCATTATGCCCAGTACATGACCTTAT
GGGACTTTCCTACTTGGCAGTACATCTACTCGAGGCCACGTTCTGCTTCACTCTCCCCATCTCCCCCCCC
TCCCCACCCCCAATTTTGTATTTATTTATTTTTTAATTATTTTGTGCAGCGATGGGGGCGGGGGGGGGGG
GGGGGGGGGCGCGCGCCAGGCGGGGCGGGGCGGGGCGAGGGGCGGGGCGGGGCGAGGCGGAGAGGTGCGG
CGGCAGCCAATCAGAGCGGCGCGCTCCGAAAGTTTCCTTTTATGGCGAGGCGGCGGCGGCGGCGGCCCTA
TAAAAAGCGAAGCGCGCGGCGGGCGGGAGCGGGATCAGCCACCGCGGTGGCGGCCCTAGAGTCGATCGAG
GAACTGAAAAACCAGAAAGTTAACTGGTAAGTTTAGTCTTTTTGTCTTTTATTTCAGGTCCCGGATCCGG
TGGTGGTGCAAATCAAAGAACTGCTCCTCAGTGGATGTTGCCTTTACTTCTAGGCCTGTACGGAAGTGTT
ACTTCTGCTCTAAAAGCTGCGGAATTGTACCCGCGGCCGATCCACCGGTCGCCACCATCTAGCATGGGAG
TCAAAGTTCTGTTTGCCCTGATCTGCATCGCTGTGGCCGAGGCCAAGCCCACCGAGAACAACGAAGACTT
CAACATCGTGGCCGTGGCCAGCAACTTCGCGACCACGGATCTCGATGCTGACCGCGGGAAGTTGCCCGGC
AAGAAGCTGCCGCTGGAGGTGCTCAAAGAGATGGAAGCCAATGCCCGGAAAGCTGGCTGCACCAGGGGCT
GTCTGATCTGCCTGTCCCACATCAAGTGCACGCCCAAGATGAAGAAGTTCATCCCAGGACGCTGCCACAC
CTACGAAGGCGACAAAGAGTCCGCACAGGGCGGCATAGGCGAGGCGATCGTCGACATTCCTGAGATTCCT
GGGTTCAAGGACTTGGAGCCCATGGAGCAGTTCATCGCACAGGTCGATCTGTGTGTGGACTGCACAACTG
GCTGCCTCAAAGGGCTTGCCAACGTGCAGTGTTCTGACCTGCTCAAGAAGTGGCTGCCGCAACGCTGTGC
GACCTTTGCCAGCAAGATCCAGGGCCAGGTGGACAAGATCAAGGGGGCCGGTGGTGACTAGCTCGACGCT
GATCAGCCTCGACTGTGCCTTCTAGTTGCCAGCCATCTGTTGTTTGCCCCTCCCCCGTGCCTTCCTTGAC
CCTGGAAGGTGCCACTCCCACTGTCCTTTCCTAATAAAATGAGGAAATTGCATCGCATTGTCTGAGTAGG
TGTCATTCTATTCTGGGGGGTGGGGTGGGGCAGGACAGCAAGGGGGAGGATTGGGAAGACAATTAGGTAG
ATAAGTAGCATGGCGGGTTAATCATTAACTACAAGGAACCCCTAGTGATGGAGTTGGCCACTCCCTCTCT
GCGCGCTCGCTCGCTCACTGAGGCCGGGCGACCAAAGGTCGCCCGACGCCCGGGCTTTGCCCGGGCGGCC
TCAGTGAGCGAGCGAGCGCGCAGCCTTAATTAACCTAATTCACTGGCCGTCGTTTTACAACGTCGTGACT
GGGAAAACCCTGGCGTTACCCAACTTAATCGCCTTGCAGCACATCCCCCTTTCGCCAGCTGGCGTAATAG
CGAAGAGGCCCGCACCGATCGCCCTTCCCAACAGTTGCGCAGCCTGAATGGCGAATGGG
[124 nt withheld, positions 2090-2213]
C
[91 nt withheld, positions 2215-2305]
A
[49 nt withheld, positions 2307-2355]
CCTTTGACGTTGGAGTCCACGTTCTTT
[37 nt withheld, positions 2383-2419]
ACCCTATCTCGGTCTATTCTTTTGATTTATAAGGGATTTTGCCGATTTCGGCCTATTGGTTAAAAAATGA
GCTGATTTAACAAAAATTTAACGCGAATTTTAACAAAATATTAACGCTTACAATTTAGGTGGCACTTTTC
GGGGAAATGTGCGCGGAACCCCTATTTGTTTATTTTTCTAAATACATTCAAATATGTATCCGCTCATGAG
ACAATAACCCTGATAAATGCTTCAATAATATTGAAAAAGGAAGAGTATGAGTATTCAACATTTCCGTGTC
GCCCTTATTCCCTTTTTTGCGGCATTTTGCCTTCCTGTTTTTGCTCACCCAGAAACGCTGGTGAAAGTAA
AAGATGCTGAAGATCAGTTGGGTGCACGAGTGGGTTACATCGAACTGGATCTCAACAGCGGTAAGATCCT
TGAGAGTTTTCGCCCCGAAGAACGTTTTCCAATGATGAGCACTTTTAAAGTTCTGCTATGTGGCGCGGTA
TTATCCCGTATTGACGCCGGGCAAGAGCAACTCGGTCGCCGCATACACTATTCTCAGAATGACTTGGTTG
AGTACTCACCAGTCACAGAAAAGCATCTTACGGATGGCATGACAGTAAGAGAATTATGCAGTGCTGCCAT
AACCATGAGTGATAACACTGCGGCCAACTTACTTCTGACAACGATCGGAGGACCGAAGGAGCTAACCGCT
TTTTTGCACAACATGGGGGATCATGTAACTCGCCTTGATCGTTGGGAACCGGAGCTGAATGAAGCCATAC
CAAACGACGAGCGTGACACCACGATGCCTGTAGCAATGGCAACAACGTTGCGCAAACTATTAACTGGCGA
ACTACTTACTCTAGCTTCCCGGCAACAATTAATAGACTGGATGGAGGCGGATAAAGTTGCAGGACCACTT
CTGCGCTCGGCCCTTCCGGCTGGCTGGTTTATTGCTGATAAATCTGGAGCCGGTGAGCGTGGGTCTCGCG
GTATCATTGCAGCACTGGGGCCAGATGGTAAGCCCTCCCGTATCGTAGTTATCTACACGACGGGGAGTCA
GGCAACTATGGATGAACGAAATAGACAGATCGCTGAGATAGGTGCCTCACTGATTAAGCATTGGTAACTG
TCAGACCAAGTTTACTCATATATACTTTAGATTGATTTAAAACTTCATTTTTAATTTAAAAGGATCTAGG
TGAAGATCCTTTTTGATAATCTCATGACCAAAATCCCTTAACGTGAGTTTTCGTTCCACTGAGCGTCAGA
CCCCGTAGAAAAGATCAAAGGATCTTCTTGAGATCCTTTTTTTCTGCGCGTAATCTGCTGCTTGCAAACA
AAAAAACCACCGCTACCAGCGGTGGTTTGTTTGCCGGATCAAGAGCTACCAACTCTTTTTCCGAAGGTAA
CTGGCTTCAGCAGAGCGCAGATACCAAATACTGTTCTTCTAGTGTAGCCGTAGTTAGGCCACCACTTCAA
GAACTCTGTAGCACCGCCTACATACCTCGCTCTGCTAATCCTGTTACCAGTGGCTGCTGCCAGTGGCGAT
AAGTCGTGTCTTACCGGGTTGGACTCAAGACGATAGTTACCGGATAAGGCGCAGCGGTCGGGCTGAACGG
GGGGTTCGTGCACACAGCCCAGCTTGGAGCGAACGACCTACACCGAACTGAGATACCTACAGCGTGAGCT
ATGAGAAAGCGCCACGCTTCCCGAAGGGAGAAAGGCGGACAGGTATCCGGTAAGCGGCAGGGTCGGAACA
GGAGAGCGCACGAGGGAGCTTCCAGGGGGAAACGCCTGGTATCTTTATAGTCCTGTCGGGTTTCGCCACC
TCTGACTTGAGCGTCGATTTTTGTGATGCTCGTCAGGGGGGCGGAGCCTATGGAAAAACGCCAGCAACGC
GGCCTTTTTACGGTTCCTGGCCTTTTGCTGGCCTTTTGCTCACATGTTCTTTCCTGCGTTATCCCCTGAT
TCTGTGGATAACCGTATTACCGCCTTTGAGTGAGCTGATACCGCTCGCCGCAGCCGAACGACCGAGCGCA
GCGAGTCAGTGAGCGAGGAAGCGGAAGAGCGCCCAATACGCAAACCGCCTCTCCCCGCGCGTTGGCCGAT
TCATTAATGCAGCTGGCACGACAGGTTTCCCGACTGGAAAGCGGGCAGTGAGCGCAACGCAATTAATGTG
AGTTAGCTCACTCATTAGGCACCCCAGGCTTTACACTTTATGCTTCCGGCTCGTATGTTGTGTGGAATTG
TGAGCGGATAACAATTTCACACAGGAAACAGCTATGACCATGATTACGCCAGATTTAATTAAGGCCTTAA
TTAGG
