>Addgene plasmid #35645 | pAAVscCBPIGpluc | addgene partial sequence | sequence record 46703 | BGH-rev 5'-TAGAAGGCACAGTCGAGG-3'
CCCTTGATCTTGTCCACCTGGCCCTGGATCTTGCTGGCAAAGGTCGCACAGCGTTGCGGCAGCCACTTCT
TGAGCAGGTCAGAACACTGCACGTTGGCAAGCCCTTTGAGGCAGCCAGTTGTGCAGTCCACACACAGATC
GACCTGTGCGATGAACTGCTCCATGGGCTCCAAGTCCTTGAACCCAGGAATCTCAGGAATGTCGACGATC
GCCTCGCCTATGCCGCCCTGTGCGGACTCTTTGTCGCCTTCGTAGGTGTGGCAGCGTCCTGGGATGAACT
TCTTCATCTTGGGCGTGCACTTGATGTGGGACAGGCAGATCAGACAGCCCCTGGTGCAGCCAGCTTTCCG
GGCATTGGCTTCCATCTCTTTGAGCACCTCCAGCGGCAGCTTCTTGCCGGGCAACTTCCCGCGGTCAGCA
TCGAGATCCGTGGTCGCGAAGTTGCTGGCCACGGCCACGATGTTGAAGTCTTCGTTGTTCTCGGTGGGCT
TGGCCTCGGCCACAGCGATGCAGATCAGGGCAAACAGAACTTTGACTCCCATGCTAGATGGTGGCGACCG
GTGGATCGGCCGCGGGTACAATTCCGCAGCTTTTAGAGCAGAAGTAACACTTCCGTACAGGCCTAGAAGT
AAAGGCAACATCCACTGAGGAGCAGTTCTTTGATTTGCACCACCACCGGATCCGGGACCTGAAATAAAAG
ACAAAAAGACTAAACTTACCAGTTAACTTTCTGGTTTTTC
